>Addgene plasmid #67469 | pDEST47-ARL14 | addgene partial sequence | sequence record 118208 | GFPfusionREV 5'-CTCCACTGACAGAAAATTTG-3'
AATTGGGACAACTCCAGTGAAAAGTTCTTCTCCTTTGCTAGCCATTCTAGATCGAACCACTTTGTACAAG
AAAGCTGGGTCCTATCAGTTCTGCTTGAAGAACGCCAAAGTGTCTCCTCTTGATTTCATGTGGCTCTTCA
CAAATCCAGTTAATTTCCTGAACCCCTGGGCCAGCCCCTCCCCTGTGAGGGCACAGCAGGGTTGCACATA
CCAGTTCCGGTCACTGCAAAGCTTCTTCACTTTGAACATTCTGGTGATGTCCTCAGCAGTCAGAGCTCCA
GGCATGTCTTGTTTGTTGGCTAATAGAACAACAGGCACATTTTTAATGTGTTCATTCTTCAAAATGTGCT
CAAACTGTCTCTGAGACTCTTCCAGTCGCTGTTTGTCTGTACTGTCCACAACATACACCAGCCCATCGGT
GTTCTCACAGTAACAGCCCCAAACAGTTCTCATTTTTTCCTGTCCTCCAACATCCCAGACTGTGAGTGAA
AAATTCCTTTCCAACTCGATCATTTCCACATTGAAACCTATTGTAGGGATGGTGGTAATATCCTTAGCAA
GCTTTAATTTATAAAGGAGAGTAGACTTCCCAGCTGAGTCAAGTCCCAAAAGAAGAACTTGGGCTTGTTT
GGTTTGCGGATTTTTAGAACCCAGCGAACCCATGGTTCTATCTCCTTCTAAGCCTGCTTTTTTGTACAAA
CTTGTTTGATCAAGCTTAACTAGCCAGCTTGGGTCTCCCTATAGTGAGTCGTATTAATTTCGATAAGCCA
GTAAGCAGTGGGTTCTCTAGTTAGCCAGAGAGCTCTGCTTATATAGACCTCCCACCGTACACGCCTACCG
CCCATTTGCGTCAATGGGGCGGAGTTGTTACGACATTTTGGAAAGTCCCGT
