[The description below was written by a language model from this plasmid's Addgene catalogue record.]
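Description:
pDEST47-ARL14 is a mammalian expression plasmid built on the commercial pcDNA-DEST47 Gateway destination backbone. It is maintained in E. coli as a high-copy plasmid under ampicillin selection. It also carries a neomycin resistance marker, so transfected mammalian cells can be selected with G418, for example to derive stable lines. The record gives no feature table, so details such as the origin of replication, polyadenylation signals and the promoter driving the neomycin marker are not stated.

The insert is the human ARL14 open reading frame (also known as ARF7), which encodes a member of the ARF family of small regulatory GTPases. It was introduced by Gateway recombination and placed under the CMV promoter for strong constitutive expression in mammalian cells. The DEST47 backbone is designed to fuse GFP to the C-terminus of the inserted gene. Here, however, the ARL14 sequence keeps its native stop codon, so translation ends before the GFP coding region and the protein is made untagged. The downstream GFP sequence is therefore not expressed as a fusion, although it is the annealing site for the listed 3′ sequencing primer. The deposited insert differs from the reference sequence by a C-to-T change at base 172, giving an L58F substitution. The record does not comment on any functional consequence of this change.

The plasmid belongs to a toolbox of constructs for expressing or knocking down human ARF, ARL and SAR GTPases. It suits experiments needing native, untagged ARL14 in mammalian cells, where a bulky C-terminal tag might interfere with GTPase function or localisation.
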