Addgene plasmid #67469: pDEST47-ARL14
Purpose: Mammalian expression of hArl14 with stop codon (native expression)
Depositing lab: Richard Kahn. Depositing organization: Emory University. Publication: Tool box: Plasmids for the expression or knockdown of human ARF Family GTPases (ARF/ARL/SAR) and their co-expression in bacteria with N-myristoyltransferases. Kerr SC, Kahn RA. Cell Logist. 2015 Sep 21;5(3):e1090523. doi: 10.1080/21592799.2015.1090523. eCollection 2015 Jul-Sep. PubMed 27057421.
Backbone
  Vector backbone: pcDNA-DEST47
  Backbone manufacturer: Life Technologies
  Vector type: Mammalian Expression
  Selectable markers: Neomycin (select with G418)
Growth in bacteria
  Bacterial resistance: Ampicillin, 100 μg/mL
  Growth temperature: 37°C
  Growth strain: DH5alpha
  Copy number: High Copy
Gene/Insert
  Gene/Insert name: ARL14 (alt name: pRK17s-D47)
  Species: H. sapiens (human)
  Mutation: bp 172 C to T; aa L58F
  Entrez Gene: ARL14 (a.k.a. ARF7)
  Promoter: CMV
  Cloning method: Gateway Cloning
  Sequencing primers: 5′ CMV-F; 3′ GFP-R
Terms and licenses: Academic/Nonprofit Terms; Industry Terms: Not Available to Industry
Depositor comments: Note that the insert contains its native stop codon and does not produce a fusion protein with GFP.
How to cite: pDEST47-ARL14 was a gift from Richard Kahn (Addgene plasmid # 67469 ; http://n2t.net/addgene:67469 ; RRID:Addgene_67469)
